Addgene plasmid #134136: pIW082
Purpose: Retroviral expression of GFP-Ska1
Depositing lab: Iain Cheeseman. Depositing organization: Whitehead Institute for Biomedical Research. Publication: Microtubule Tip Tracking by the Spindle and Kinetochore Protein Ska1 Requires Diverse Tubulin-Interacting Surfaces. Monda JK, Whitney IP, Tarasovetc EV, Wilson-Kubalek E, Milligan RA, Grishchuk EL, Cheeseman IM. Curr Biol. 2017 Dec 4;27(23):3666-3675.e6. doi: 10.1016/j.cub.2017.10.018. Epub 2017 Nov 16. PubMed 29153323.
Backbone
  Vector backbone: pJAG98 (pBABEblast)
  Vector type: Mammalian Expression, Retroviral
Growth in bacteria
  Bacterial resistance: Ampicillin, 100 μg/mL
  Growth temperature: 37°C
  Growth strain: NEB Stable
  Copy number: High Copy
Gene/Insert
  Gene/Insert name: GFP-human Ska1 CRISPR/Cas9 hardened
  Species: H. sapiens (human)
  Mutation: CRISPR resistant, R236A
  Entrez Gene: SKA1 (a.k.a. C18orf24)
  Tag / fusion protein: GFP (N terminal on insert)
  Cloning method: Restriction Enzyme; 5′ cloning site unknown (unknown if destroyed); 3′ cloning site unknown (unknown if destroyed)
Terms and licenses: Academic/Nonprofit Terms; Industry Terms: Not Available to Industry
How to cite: pIW082 was a gift from Iain Cheeseman (Addgene plasmid # 134136 ; http://n2t.net/addgene:134136 ; RRID:Addgene_134136)
