[The description below was written by a language model from this plasmid's Addgene catalogue record and pLannotate feature annotations shown in this document.]
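Description:
pIW082 is a Moloney murine leukemia virus-based retroviral expression plasmid built on pJAG98, a pBABEblast derivative, for stable delivery of a GFP-tagged human Ska1 variant into mammalian cells. In bacteria it is maintained through a high-copy ColE1/pUC-type origin and selected with ampicillin via the β-lactamase gene. The viral portion is bounded by MMLV long terminal repeats. The 5′ LTR is followed by a packaging signal and a truncated gag segment lacking its start codon, which together allow the transcribed genome to be encapsidated when the plasmid is introduced into a packaging cell line that supplies the viral proteins in trans.

No separate internal promoter is annotated upstream of the fusion gene, so expression is presumably driven from the 5′ LTR, as is usual for pBABE vectors. The open reading frame begins with EGFP, followed by a linker region annotated as containing a TEV cleavage-site tag fragment and an S-tag, and then the SKA1 coding sequence. SKA1 encodes a component of the Ska1 complex, a microtubule-binding part of the outer kinetochore required for proper chromosome segregation. According to the record, the insert is "hardened" against CRISPR/Cas9 targeting and also carries an R236A substitution. Downstream, an SV40 enhancer/early promoter drives blasticidin S deaminase, allowing selection of transduced cells with blasticidin.

This design suits replacement experiments in which endogenous SKA1 is disrupted by Cas9 while the resistant, fluorescent mutant is expressed. The associated study examined the tubulin-interacting surfaces of Ska1 needed for microtubule tip tracking, although the record does not state the specific role of R236A.
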