Features (pLannotate 1.2.2; 18 found; start..end, strand, type, name):
    111..527     +  CDS            gag (truncated): truncated Moloney murine leukemia virus (MMLV) gag gene lacking the start codon
    568..1284    +  CDS            EGFP: EGFP is a basic (constitutively fluorescent) green fluorescent protein published in 1996, derived from Aequorea victoria. It is reported to be a rapidly-maturing weak dimer with moderate acid sensitivity.
   1311..1329    +  misc_feature   MCS (fragment): pBluescript multiple cloning site
   1330..1349    +  CDS            capTEV™ (fragment): composite tag for in vivo biotinylation, TEV protease cleavage, and 6xHis tagging
   1363..1407    +  CDS            S-Tag: affinity and epitope tag derived from pancreatic ribonuclease A
   1432..2196    +  CDS            SKA1: SKA1_HUMAN - Also known as C18orf24. Experimental evidence at protein level: Swiss-Prot protein existence level 1. Component of the SKA1 complex, a microtubule-binding subcomplex of the outer kinetochore that is essential for proper chromosome segregation (PubMed:17093495, PubMed:19289083, PubMed:23085020). Required for timely anaphase onset during mitosis, when chromosomes undergo bipolar attachment on spindle microtubules leading to silencing of the spindle checkpoint (PubMed:17093495). The SKA1 complex is a direct component of the kinetochore-microtubule interface and directly associates wi
   2199..2221    +  misc_feature   MCS (fragment): multiple cloning site
   2233..2317    +  CDS            large T antigen (fragment): large T antigen from SV40 (simian virus 40)
   2360..2689    +  promoter       SV40 promoter: SV40 enhancer and early promoter
   2697..3095    +  CDS            BSD: blasticidin S deaminase; Aspergillus terreus BSD; confers resistance to blasticidin
   3142..3263    +  LTR            3' LTR (ΔU3) (fragment): self-inactivating 3' long terminal repeat (LTR) from Moloney murine leukemia virus
   3264..3733    +  LTR            LTR: long terminal repeat from Moloney murine leukemia virus
   3799..3851    -  CDS            lacI (fragment): lac repressor; lacI; The lac repressor binds to the lac operator to inhibit transcription in E. coli. This inhibition can be relieved by adding lactose or isopropyl-β-D-thiogalactopyranoside (IPTG).
   4034..4622    -  rep_origin     ori: high-copy-number ColE1/pMB1/pBR322/pUC origin of replication
   4782..5642    -  CDS            AmpR: β-lactamase; bla; confers resistance to ampicillin, carbenicillin, and related antibiotics
   5643..5747    -  promoter       AmpR promoter: bla
   5778..6247    +  LTR            LTR: long terminal repeat from Moloney murine leukemia virus
   6371..44      +  misc_feature   MESV Ψ (fragment) (across the origin): packaging signal of murine embryonic stem cell virus
>Addgene plasmid #134136 | pIW082 | addgene full sequence | sequence record 270304 | Addgene NGS Result
TTTTGCTTTCGGTTTGGAACCGAAGCCGCGCGTCTTGTCTGCTGCAGCGCTGCAGCATCGTTCTGTGTTG
TCTCTGTCTGACTGTGTTTCTGTATTTGTCTGAAAATTAGGGCCAGACTGTTACCACTCCCTTAAGTTTG
ACCTTAGGTCACTGGAAAGATGTCGAGCGGATCGCTCACAACCAGTCGGTAGATGTCAAGAAGAGACGTT
GGGTTACCTTCTGCTCTGCAGAATGGCCAACCTTTAACGTCGGATGGCCGCGAGACGGCACCTTTAACCG
AGACCTCATCACCCAGGTTAAGATCAAGGTCTTTTCACCTGGCCCGCATGGACACCCAGACCAGGTCCCC
TACATCGTGACCTGGGAAGCCTTGGCTTTTGACCCCCCTCCCTGGGTCAAGCCCTTTGTACACCCTAAGC
CTCCGCCTCCTCTTCCTCCATCCGCCCCGTCTCTCCCCCTTGAACCTCCTCGTTCGACCCCGCCTCGATC
CTCCCTTTATCCAGCCCTCACTCCTTCTCTAGGCGCCGGCCGGATCCCAGTGTGGTGGTACGCTACCGGT
CGCCACCATGGTGAGCAAGGGCGAGGAGCTGTTCACCGGGGTGGTGCCCATCCTGGTCGAGCTGGACGGC
GACGTAAACGGCCACAAGTTCAGCGTGTCCGGCGAGGGCGAGGGCGATGCCACCTACGGCAAGCTGACCC
TGAAGTTCATCTGCACCACCGGCAAGCTGCCCGTGCCCTGGCCCACCCTCGTGACCACCCTGACCTACGG
CGTGCAGTGCTTCAGCCGCTACCCCGACCACATGAAGCAGCACGACTTCTTCAAGTCCGCCATGCCCGAA
GGCTACGTCCAGGAGCGCACCATCTTCTTCAAGGACGACGGCAACTACAAGACCCGCGCCGAGGTGAAGT
TCGAGGGCGACACCCTGGTGAACCGCATCGAGCTGAAGGGCATCGACTTCAAGGAGGACGGCAACATCCT
GGGGCACAAGCTGGAGTACAACTACAACAGCCACAACGTCTATATCATGGCCGACAAGCAGAAGAACGGC
ATCAAGGTGAACTTCAAGATCCGCCACAACATCGAGGACGGCAGCGTGCAGCTCGCCGACCACTACCAGC
AGAACACCCCCATCGGCGACGGCCCCGTGCTGCTGCCCGACAACCACTACCTGAGCACCCAGTCCGCCCT
GAGCAAAGACCCCAACGAGAAGCGCGATCACATGGTCCTGCTGGAGTTCGTGACCGCCGCCGGGATCACT
CTCGGCATGGACGAGCTGTACAAGTCCGGAGGGGATCGGTGGAGCTCCACCGGTGGCGGCCGCTCTAGAG
AGAATCTTTATTTTCAGGGCGCCGCCAAATTCAAAGAAACCGCTGCTGCTAAATTCGAACGCCAGCACAT
GGACAGCGGAGGTGGAGGTACTAGTCTCGAGATGGCAAGCAGCGACCTGGAGCAGCTGTGCTCTCATGTT
AATGAAAAGATTGGCAATATTAAGAAAACCTTATCATTAAGAAACTGTGGACAAGAGCCCACACTGAAGA
CCGTATTAAATAAAATAGGAGATGAGATCATTGTAATAAATGAACTTCTAAATAAATTGGAATTGGAAAT
TCAGTATCAAGAACAAACCAACAATTCACTCAAGGAACTCTGTGAATCTCTTGAAGAAGATTACAAAGAC
ATAGAACATCTTAAAGAAAACGTTCCTTCCCATTTGCCTCAAGTAACAGTAACCCAGAGCTGTGTTAAGG
GATCAGATCTTGATCCTGAAGAACCAATCAAAGTTGAAGAACCTGAACCCGTAAAGAAGCCTCCCAAAGA
GCAAAGAAGTATTAAGGAAATGCCATTTATAACTTGTGATGAGTTTAACGGGGTGCCAAGTTACATGAAA
TCGCGACTGACATACAACCAGATTAATGATGTTATTAAAGAAATCAACAAGGCAGTAATTAGTAAATATA
AAATCCTACATCAGCCAAAAAAGTCTATGAACTCTGTGACCAGAAATCTCTATCACAGATTTATTGATGA
AGAAACGAAGGATACCAAAGGTCGTTATTTCATCGTAGAGGCAGATATTAAGGAGTTCACAACTTTGAAA
GCTGACAAGAAGTTTCACGTGTTACTGAATATTTTAGCCCACTGCCGGAGGCTATCAGAGGTCCGAGGGG
GAGGTTTAACACGATACGTAATAACCTGACCGCGGGCCCGGGATCCACCGGATCTAGATAACTGATCATA
ATCAGCCATACCACATTTGTAGAGGTTTTACTTGCTTTAAAAAACCTCCCACACCTCCCCCTGAACCTGA
AACATAAAATGAATGCAATTCGCCAGCACAGTGGTCGACCCTGTGGAATGTGTGTCAGTTAGGGTGTGGA
AAGTCCCCAGGCTCCCCAGCAGGCAGAAGTATGCAAAGCATGCATCTCAATTAGTCAGCAACCAGGTGTG
GAAAGTCCCCAGGCTCCCCAGCAGGCAGAAGTATGCAAAGCATGCATCTCAATTAGTCAGCAACCATAGT
CCCGCCCCTAACTCCGCCCATCCCGCCCCTAACTCCGCCCAGTTCCGCCCATTCTCCGCCCCATGGCTGA
CTAATTTTTTTTATTTATGCAGAGGCCGAGGCCGCCTCGGCCTCTGAGCTATTCCAGAAGTAGTGAGGAG
GCTTTTTTGGAGGCCTAGGCTTTTGCAAAAAGCTTCATGGCCAAGCCTTTGTCTCAAGAAGAATCCACCC
TCATTGAAAGAGCAACGGCTACAATCAACAGCATCCCCATCTCTGAAGACTACAGCGTCGCCAGCGCAGC
TCTCTCTAGCGACGGCCGCATCTTCACTGGTGTCAATGTATATCATTTTACTGGGGGACCTTGTGCAGAA
CTCGTGGTGCTGGGCACTGCTGCTGCTGCGGCAGCTGGCAACCTGACTTGTATCGTCGCGATCGGAAATG
AGAACAGGGGCATCTTGAGCCCCTGCGGACGGTGCCGACAGGTGCTTCTCGATCTGCATCCTGGGATCAA
AGCCATAGTGAAGGACAGTGATGGACAGCCGACGGCAGTTGGGATTCGTGAATTGCTGCCCTCTGGTTAT
GTGTGGGAGGGCTAAGATCGATAAAATAAAAGATTTTATTTAGTCTCCAGAAAAAGGGGGGAATGAAAGA
CCCCACCTGTAGGTTTGGCAAGCTAGCTTAAGTAACGCCATTTTGCAAGGCATGGAAAAATACATAACTG
AGAATAGAGAAGTTCAGATCAAGGTCAGGAACAGATGGAACAGCTGAATATGGGCCAAACAGGATATCTG
TGGTAAGCAGTTCCTGCCCCGGCTCAGGGCCAAGAACAGATGGAACAGCTGAATATGGGCCAAACAGGAT
ATCTGTGGTAAGCAGTTCCTGCCCCGGCTCAGGGCCAAGAACAGATGGTCCCCAGATGCGGTCCAGCCCT
CAGCAGTTTCTAGAGAACCATCAGATGTTTCCAGGGTGCCCCAAGGACCTGAAATGACCCTGTGCCTTAT
TTGAACTAACCAATCAGTTCGCTTCTCGCTTCTGTTCGCGCGCTTCTGCTCCCCGAGCTCAATAAAAGAG
CCCACAACCCCTCACTCGGGGCGCCAGTCCTCCGATTGACTGAGTCGCCCGGGTACCCGTGTATCCAATA
AACCCTCTTGCAGTTGCATCCGACTTGTGGTCTCGCTGTTCCTTGGGAGGGTCTCCTCTGAGTGATTGAC
TACCCGTCAGCGGGGGTCTTTCACATGCAGCATGTATCAAAATTAATTTGGTTTTTTTTCTTAAGTATTT
ACATTAAATGGCCATAGTTGCATTAATGAATCGGCCAACGCGCGGGGAGAGGCGGTTTGCGTATTGGGCG
CTCTTCCGCTTCCTCGCTCACTGACTCGCTGCGCTCGGTCGTTCGGCTGCGGCGAGCGGTATCAGCTCAC
TCAAAGGCGGTAATACGGTTATCCACAGAATCAGGGGATAACGCAGGAAAGAACATGTGAGCAAAAGGCC
AGCAAAAGGCCAGGAACCGTAAAAAGGCCGCGTTGCTGGCGTTTTTCCATAGGCTCCGCCCCCCTGACGA
GCATCACAAAAATCGACGCTCAAGTCAGAGGTGGCGAAACCCGACAGGACTATAAAGATACCAGGCGTTT
CCCCCTGGAAGCTCCCTCGTGCGCTCTCCTGTTCCGACCCTGCCGCTTACCGGATACCTGTCCGCCTTTC
TCCCTTCGGGAAGCGTGGCGCTTTCTCATAGCTCACGCTGTAGGTATCTCAGTTCGGTGTAGGTCGTTCG
CTCCAAGCTGGGCTGTGTGCACGAACCCCCCGTTCAGCCCGACCGCTGCGCCTTATCCGGTAACTATCGT
CTTGAGTCCAACCCGGTAAGACACGACTTATCGCCACTGGCAGCAGCCACTGGTAACAGGATTAGCAGAG
CGAGGTATGTAGGCGGTGCTACAGAGTTCTTGAAGTGGTGGCCTAACTACGGCTACACTAGAAGAACAGT
ATTTGGTATCTGCGCTCTGCTGAAGCCAGTTACCTTCGGAAAAAGAGTTGGTAGCTCTTGATCCGGCAAA
CAAACCACCGCTGGTAGCGGTGGTTTTTTTGTTTGCAAGCAGCAGATTACGCGCAGAAAAAAAGGATCTC
AAGAAGATCCTTTGATCTTTTCTACGGGGTCTGACGCTCAGTGGAACGAAAACTCACGTTAAGGGATTTT
GGTCATGAGATTATCAAAAAGGATCTTCACCTAGATCCTTTTGCGGCCGCAAATCAATCTAAAGTATATA
TGAGTAAACTTGGTCTGACAGTTACCAATGCTTAATCAGTGAGGCACCTATCTCAGCGATCTGTCTATTT
CGTTCATCCATAGTTGCCTGACTCCCCGTCGTGTAGATAACTACGATACGGGAGGGCTTACCATCTGGCC
CCAGTGCTGCAATGATACCGCGAGACCCACGCTCACCGGCTCCAGATTTATCAGCAATAAACCAGCCAGC
CGGAAGGGCCGAGCGCAGAAGTGGTCCTGCAACTTTATCCGCCTCCATCCAGTCTATTAATTGTTGCCGG
GAAGCTAGAGTAAGTAGTTCGCCAGTTAATAGTTTGCGCAACGTTGTTGCCATTGCTACAGGCATCGTGG
TGTCACGCTCGTCGTTTGGTATGGCTTCATTCAGCTCCGGTTCCCAACGATCAAGGCGAGTTACATGATC
CCCCATGTTGTGCAAAAAAGCGGTTAGCTCCTTCGGTCCTCCGATCGTTGTCAGAAGTAAGTTGGCCGCA
GTGTTATCACTCATGGTTATGGCAGCACTGCATAATTCTCTTACTGTCATGCCATCCGTAAGATGCTTTT
CTGTGACTGGTGAGTACTCAACCAAGTCATTCTGAGAATAGTGTATGCGGCGACCGAGTTGCTCTTGCCC
GGCGTCAATACGGGATAATACCGCGCCACATAGCAGAACTTTAAAAGTGCTCATCATTGGAAAACGTTCT
TCGGGGCGAAAACTCTCAAGGATCTTACCGCTGTTGAGATCCAGTTCGATGTAACCCACTCGTGCACCCA
ACTGATCTTCAGCATCTTTTACTTTCACCAGCGTTTCTGGGTGAGCAAAAACAGGAAGGCAAAATGCCGC
AAAAAAGGGAATAAGGGCGACACGGAAATGTTGAATACTCATACTCTTCCTTTTTCAATATTATTGAAGC
ATTTATCAGGGTTATTGTCTCATGAGCGGATACATATTTGAATGTATTTAGAAAAATAAACAAATAGGGG
TTCCGCGCACATTTCCCCGAAAAGTGCCACCTGCAGCCTGAATATGGGCCAAACAGGATATCTGTGGTAA
GCAGTTCCTGCCCCGGCTCAGGGCCAAGAACAGATGGAACAGCTGAATATGGGCCAAACAGGATATCTGT
GGTAAGCAGTTCCTGCCCCGGCTCAGGGCCAAGAACAGATGGTCCCCAGATGCGGTCCAGCCCTCAGCAG
TTTCTAGAGAACCATCAGATGTTTCCAGGGTGCCCCAAGGACCTGAAATGACCCTGTGCCTTATTTGAAC
TAACCAATCAGTTCGCTTCTCGCTTCTGTTCGCGCGCTTCTGCTCCCCGAGCTCAATAAAAGAGCCCACA
ACCCCTCACTCGGGGCGCCAGTCCTCCGATTGACTGAGTCGCCCGGGTACCCGTGTATCCAATAAACCCT
CTTGCAGTTGCATCCGACTTGTGGTCTCGCTGTTCCTTGGGAGGGTCTCCTCTGAGTGATTGACTACCCG
TCAGCGGGGGTCTTTCATTTGGGGGCTCGTCCGGGATCGGGAGACCCCTGCCCAGGGACCACCGACCCAC
CACCGGGAGGCAAGCTGGCCAGCAACTTATCTGTGTCTGTCCGATTGTCTAGTGTCTATGACTGATTTTA
TGCGCCTGCGTCGGTACTAGTTAGCTAACTAGCTCTGTATCTGGCGGACCCGTGGTGGAACTGACGAGTT
CTGAACACCCGGCCGCAACCCTGGGAGACGTCCCAGGGACTTTGGGGGCCGTTTTTGTGGCCCGACCTGA
GGAAGGGAGTCGATGTGGAATCCGACCCCGTCAGGATATGTGGTTCTGGTAGGAGACGAGAACCTAAAAC
AGTTCCCGCCTCCGTCTGAAT
